>Addgene plasmid #119941 | pET28a-TS2126 RNA Ligase | depositor full sequence | sequence record 227351 | pET28a-TS2126 RNA Ligase sequence 6557 bps
TGGCGAATGGG
[124 nt withheld, positions 12-135]
C
[91 nt withheld, positions 137-227]
A
[49 nt withheld, positions 229-277]
CCTTTGACGTTGGAGTCCACGTTCTTT
[37 nt withheld, positions 305-341]
ACCCTATCTCGGTCTATTCTTTTGATTTATAAGGGATTTTGCCGATTTCGGCCTATTGGTTAAAAAATGA
GCTGATTTAACAAAAATTTAACGCGAATTTTAACAAAATATTAACGTTTACAATTTCAGGTGGCACTTTT
CGGGGAAATGTGCGCGGAACCCCTATTTGTTTATTTTTCTAAATACATTCAAATATGTATCCGCTCATGA
ATTAATTCTTAGAAAAACTCATCGAGCATCAAATGAAACTGCAATTTATTCATATCAGGATTATCAATAC
CATATTTTTGAAAAAGCCGTTTCTGTAATGAAGGAGAAAACTCACCGAGGCAGTTCCATAGGATGGCAAG
ATCCTGGTATCGGTCTGCGATTCCGACTCGTCCAACATCAATACAACCTATTAATTTCCCCTCGTCAAAA
ATAAGGTTATCAAGTGAGAAATCACCATGAGTGACGACTGAATCCGGTGAGAATGGCAAAAGTTTATGCA
TTTCTTTCCAGACTTGTTCAACAGGCCAGCCATTACGCTCGTCATCAAAATCACTCGCATCAACCAAACC
GTTATTCATTCGTGATTGCGCCTGAGCGAGACGAAATACGCGATCGCTGTTAAAAGGACAATTACAAACA
GGAATCGAATGCAACCGGCGCAGGAACACTGCCAGCGCATCAACAATATTTTCACCTGAATCAGGATATT
CTTCTAATACCTGGAATGCTGTTTTCCCGGGGATCGCAGTGGTGAGTAACCATGCATCATCAGGAGTACG
GATAAAATGCTTGATGGTCGGAAGAGGCATAAATTCCGTCAGCCAGTTTAGTCTGACCATCTCATCTGTA
ACATCATTGGCAACGCTACCTTTGCCATGTTTCAGAAACAACTCTGGCGCATCGGGCTTCCCATACAATC
GATAGATTGTCGCACCTGATTGCCCGACATTATCGCGAGCCCATTTATACCCATATAAATCAGCATCCAT
GTTGGAATTTAATCGCGGCCTAGAGCAAGACGTTTCCCGTTGAATATGGCTCATAACACCCCTTGTATTA
CTGTTTATGTAAGCAGACAGTTTTATTGTTCATGACCAAAATCCCTTAACGTGAGTTTTCGTTCCACTGA
GCGTCAGACCCCGTAGAAAAGATCAAAGGATCTTCTTGAGATCCTTTTTTTCTGCGCGTAATCTGCTGCT
TGCAAACAAAAAAACCACCGCTACCAGCGGTGGTTTGTTTGCCGGATCAAGAGCTACCAACTCTTTTTCC
GAAGGTAACTGGCTTCAGCAGAGCGCAGATACCAAATACTGTCCTTCTAGTGTAGCCGTAGTTAGGCCAC
CACTTCAAGAACTCTGTAGCACCGCCTACATACCTCGCTCTGCTAATCCTGTTACCAGTGGCTGCTGCCA
GTGGCGATAAGTCGTGTCTTACCGGGTTGGACTCAAGACGATAGTTACCGGATAAGGCGCAGCGGTCGGG
CTGAACGGGGGGTTCGTGCACACAGCCCAGCTTGGAGCGAACGACCTACACCGAACTGAGATACCTACAG
CGTGAGCTATGAGAAAGCGCCACGCTTCCCGAAGGGAGAAAGGCGGACAGGTATCCGGTAAGCGGCAGGG
TCGGAACAGGAGAGCGCACGAGGGAGCTTCCAGGGGGAAACGCCTGGTATCTTTATAGTCCTGTCGGGTT
TCGCCACCTCTGACTTGAGCGTCGATTTTTGTGATGCTCGTCAGGGGGGCGGAGCCTATGGAAAAACGCC
AGCAACGCGGCCTTTTTACGGTTCCTGGCCTTTTGCTGGCCTTTTGCTCACATGTTCTTTCCTGCGTTAT
CCCCTGATTCTGTGGATAACCGTATTACCGCCTTTGAGTGAGCTGATACCGCTCGCCGCAGCCGAACGAC
CGAGCGCAGCGAGTCAGTGAGCGAGGAAGCGGAAGAGCGCCTGATGCGGTATTTTCTCCTTACGCATCTG
TGCGGTATTTCACACCGCATATATGGTGCACTCTCAGTACAATCTGCTCTGATGCCGCATAGTTAAGCCA
GTATACACTCCGCTATCGCTACGTGACTGGGTCATGGCTGCGCCCCGACACCCGCCAACACCCGCTGACG
CGCCCTGACGGGCTTGTCTGCTCCCGGCATCCGCTTACAGACAAGCTGTGACCGTCTCCGGGAGCTGCAT
GTGTCAGAGGTTTTCACCGTCATCACCGAAACGCGCGAGGCAGCTGCGGTAAAGCTCATCAGCGTGGTCG
TGAAGCGATTCACAGATGTCTGCCTGTTCATCCGCGTCCAGCTCGTTGAGTTTCTCCAGAAGCGTTAATG
TCTGGCTTCTGATAAAGCGGGCCATGTTAAGGGCGGTTTTTTCCTGTTTGGTCACTGATGCCTCCGTGTA
AGGGGGATTTCTGTTCATGGGGGTAATGATACCGATGAAACGAGAGAGGATGCTCACGATACGGGTTACT
GATGATGAACATGCCCGGTTACTGGAACGTTGTGAGGGTAAACAACTGGCGGTATGGATGCGGCGGGACC
AGAGAAAAATCACTCAGGGTCAATGCCAGCGCTTCGTTAATACAGATGTAGGTGTTCCACAGGGTAGCCA
GCAGCATCCTGCGATGCAGATCCGGAACATAATGGTGCAGGGCGCTGACTTCCGCGTTTCCAGACTTTAC
GAAACACGGAAACCGAAGACCATTCATGTTGTTGCTCAGGTCGCAGACGTTTTGCAGCAGCAGTCGCTTC
ACGTTCGCTCGCGTATCGGTGATTCATTCTGCTAACCAGTAAGGCAACCCCGCCAGCCTAGCCGGGTCCT
CAACGACAGGAGCACGATCATGCGCACCCGTGGGGCCGCCATGCCGGCGATAATGGCCTGCTTCTCGCCG
AAACGTTTGGTGGCGGGACCAGTGACGAAGGCTTGAGCGAGGGCGTGCAAGATTCCGAATACCGCAAGCG
ACAGGCCGATCATCGTCGCGCTCCAGCGAAAGCGGTCCTCGCCGAAAATGACCCAGAGCGCTGCCGGCAC
CTGTCCTACGAGTTGCATGATAAAGAAGACAGTCATAAGTGCGGCGACGATAGTCATGCCCCGCGCCCAC
CGGAAGGAGCTGACTGGGTTGAAGGCTCTCAAGGGCATCGGTCGAGATCCCGGTGCCTAATGAGTGAGCT
AACTTACATTAATTGCGTTGCGCTCACTGCCCGCTTTCCAGTCGGGAAACCTGTCGTGCCAGCTGCATTA
ATGAATCGGCCAACGCGCGGGGAGAGGCGGTTTGCGTATTGGGCGCCAGGGTGGTTTTTCTTTTCACCAG
TGAGACGGGCAACAGCTGATTGCCCTTCACCGCCTGGCCCTGAGAGAGTTGCAGCAAGCGGTCCACGCTG
GTTTGCCCCAGCAGGCGAAAATCCTGTTTGATGGTGGTTAACGGCGGGATATAACATGAGCTGTCTTCGG
TATCGTCGTATCCCACTACCGAGATATCCGCACCAACGCGCAGCCCGGACTCGGTAATGGCGCGCATTGC
GCCCAGCGCCATCTGATCGTTGGCAACCAGCATCGCAGTGGGAACGATGCCCTCATTCAGCATTTGCATG
GTTTGTTGAAAACCGGACATGGCACTCCAGTCGCCTTCCCGTTCCGCTATCGGCTGAATTTGATTGCGAG
TGAGATATTTATGCCAGCCAGCCAGACGCAGACGCGCCGAGACAGAACTTAATGGGCCCGCTAACAGCGC
GATTTGCTGGTGACCCAATGCGACCAGATGCTCCACGCCCAGTCGCGTACCGTCTTCATGGGAGAAAATA
ATACTGTTGATGGGTGTCTGGTCAGAGACATCAAGAAATAACGCCGGAACATTAGTGCAGGCAGCTTCCA
CAGCAATGGCATCCTGGTCATCCAGCGGATAGTTAATGATCAGCCCACTGACGCGTTGCGCGAGAAGATT
GTGCACCGCCGCTTTACAGGCTTCGACGCCGCTTCGTTCTACCATCGACACCACCACGCTGGCACCCAGT
TGATCGGCGCGAGATTTAATCGCCGCGACAATTTGCGACGGCGCGTGCAGGGCCAGACTGGAGGTGGCAA
CGCCAATCAGCAACGACTGTTTGCCCGCCAGTTGTTGTGCCACGCGGTTGGGAATGTAATTCAGCTCCGC
CATCGCCGCTTCCACTTTTTCCCGCGTTTTCGCAGAAACGTGGCTGGCCTGGTTCACCACGCGGGAAACG
GTCTGATAAGAGACACCGGCATACTCTGCGACATCGTATAACGTTACTGGTTTCACATTCACCACCCTGA
ATTGACTCTCTTCCGGGCGCTATCATGCCATACCGCGAAAGGTTTTGCGCCATTCGATGGTGTCCGGGAT
CTCGACGCTCTCCCTTATGCGACTCCTGCATTAGGAAGCAGCCCAGTAGTAGGTTGAGGCCGTTGAGCAC
CGCCGCCGCAAGGAATGGTGCATGCAAGGAGATGGCGCCCAACAGTCCCCCGGCCACGGGGCCTGCCACC
ATACCCACGCCGAAACAAGCGCTCATGAGCCCGAAGTGGCGAGCCCGATCTTCCCCATCGGTGATGTCGG
CGATATAGGCGCCAGCAACCGCACCTGTGGCGCCGGTGATGCCGGCCACGATGCGTCCGGCGTAGAGGAT
CGAGATCTCGATCCCGCGAAATTAATACGACTCACTATAGGGGAATTGTGAGCGGATAACAATTCCCCTC
TAGAAATAATTTTGTTTAACTTTAAGAAGGAGATATACCATGGGCAGCAGCCATCATCATCATCATCACA
GCAGCGGCCTGGTGCCGCGCGGCAGCCATATGGCTAGCATGACTGGTGGACAGCAAATGGGTCGCGGATC
CATGAGCTCACTGGCTCCGTGGCGTACGACGAGCTGGAGTCCGCTGGGCTCTCCGCCAAGTTTAGAGGAT
GCTTTGCGTCTTGCGCGCACAACTCGCGCATTCGCAGTCCGCCGCGATGGTGAAGGTCGCGCATTGGTTA
CCTACCTGTATGGCACTCCCGAGCTGTTCTCCCTGCCGGGCGCGCGTGAATTGCGTGGTATCGTGTATCG
CGAGGAGGATGGCACCGTGCTGAGCCGTCCGTTTCACAAATTCTTCAACTTTGGAGAACCGTTAGCTCCG
GGTGAAGAGGCCTTTAAAGCATTTCGCGATTCGATGGTGCCCCTGTTTGTCGCCGAGAAAGTGGATGGCT
ACCTGGCACAAGCGTACCTGGATGGTGGGGAGTTGCGTTTTGCCTCTCGGCATAGCCTTAATCCGCCACT
TGTGGGTGCGTTGCTGCGCAAAGCCGTCGATGAAGAAGCGATGGCGCGTCTGGGAAAACTCTTAGCTGCG
GAAGGCGGGCGTTGGACGGCCCTGTTAGAAGTGGTTGATCCGGAAGCGCCGGTCATGGTACCGTATCAGG
AACCAGGCGTGTATCTGCTGGCCCTCCGTTCGATTGGTGAAGGGCACTATCTTCTGCCTGGGGTACATTT
CCCGCTGCCTGAAGCCCTGCGTTACGTTCGGTGGGAACCACGCATGGACTTTGACCCTCATCGCTTTCGC
GGTGAAATTCGCGACCTCCAAGGCGTAGAGGGCTACGTGGTTACCGATGGTGCGGAGTTTGTCAAGTTCA
AAACCGGCTGGGCGTTTCGGTTAGCGCGCTTCCTGATGGACCCCGAAGGGGTGTTCCTGGAAGCCTATGC
GGAAGATCGGCTGGACGACCTGGTGGGTGCCTTGGCGGGCCGCGAGGACCTCCTGCGTGCGGTTGCGCGT
GCGCAGGATTACCTGGCAGGACTCTATGGTGAAGCAGTTGGAGCTGGCGATGCCTTACGCCGTATGGGCC
TTCCGCGCAAGGAAGCATGGGCGCGTGTACAGGAAGAGGCCGGTCGTTGGGGCGGCTTTGCCCCTGCGTA
TGCTCGCGCAGCAATGGCCGCATATGAAGGCGGCGAAGCCCGCGAAGCGTTTCTGGTCGAACTGCGCAAA
CGCTCCGCTCGTAAAGCTCTGGAAGCTCTGCACTTGTTCCCACGCGTTGGTGGGGAATTACGCGGTTAAG
AATTCGAGCTCCGTCGACAAGCTTGCGGCCGCACTCGAGCACCACCACCACCACCACTGAGATCCGGCTG
CTAACAAAGCCCGAAAGGAAGCTGAGTTGGCTGCTGCCACCGCTGAGCAATAACTAGCATAACCCCTTGG
GGCCTCTAAACGGGTCTTGAGGGGTTTTTTGCTGAAAGGAGGAACTATATCCGGAT
Features (pLannotate 1.2.2; 21 found; start..end, strand, type, name):
     12..467     +  rep_origin     f1 ori (sequence partly withheld): f1 bacteriophage origin of replication; arrow indicates direction of (+) strand synthesis
    494..551     +  promoter       AmpR promoter (fragment): bla
    560..1375    -  CDS            KanR: aminoglycoside phosphotransferase; aph(3')-Ia; confers resistance to kanamycin in bacteria or G418 (Geneticin®) in eukaryotes
   1497..2085    +  rep_origin     ori: high-copy-number ColE1/pMB1/pBR322/pUC origin of replication
   2271..2413    -  misc_feature   bom: basis of mobility region from pBR322
   2515..2706    -  CDS            rop: Rop protein, which maintains plasmids at low copy number; rop
   2723..3103    +  CDS            YPB1_ECOLX: Protein predicted: Swiss-Prot protein existence level 4. From Escherichia coli.
   3175..3466    -  CDS            TcR (fragment): tetracycline efflux protein; tet; confers resistance to tetracycline
   3481..3502    -  protein_bind   CAP binding site: CAP binding activates transcription in the presence of cAMP. E. coli catabolite activator protein
   3515..4597    -  CDS            lacI: lac repressor; lacI; The lac repressor binds to the lac operator to inhibit transcription in E. coli. This inhibition can be relieved by adding lactose or isopropyl-β-D-thiogalactopyranoside (IPTG).
   4598..4675    -  promoter       lacI promoter: lacI
   4683..4962    -  CDS            TcR (fragment): tetracycline efflux protein; tet; confers resistance to tetracycline
   4984..5002    +  promoter       T7 promoter: promoter for bacteriophage T7 RNA polymerase
   5003..5027    +  protein_bind   lac operator: The lac repressor binds to the lac operator to inhibit transcription in E. coli. This inhibition can be relieved by adding lactose or isopropyl-β-D-thiogalactopyranoside (IPTG). lac repressor encoded by lacI
   5042..5064    +  RBS            RBS: efficient ribosome binding site from bacteriophage T7 gene 10 (Olins and Rangwala, 1989)
   5083..5099    +  CDS            capTEV™ (fragment): composite tag for in vivo biotinylation, TEV protease cleavage, and 6xHis tagging
   5110..5127    +  CDS            thrombin site: thrombin recognition and cleavage site
   5131..5163    +  CDS            T7 tag (gene 10 leader): leader peptide from bacteriophage T7 gene 10 promotes efficient translation in E. coli
   6401..6418    +  CDS            9xHis (fragment): 9xHis affinity tag
   6428..6477    +  CDS            SET1 (fragment): solubility-enhancement tag derived from T7 phage gene 10B
   6485..6532    +  terminator     T7 terminator: transcription terminator for bacteriophage T7 RNA polymerase
