>Addgene plasmid #119941 | pET28a-TS2126 RNA Ligase | addgene full sequence | sequence record 232467 | Addgene NGS Result
TAATACGACTCACTATAGGGGAATTGTGAGCGGATAACAATTCCCCTCTAGAAATAATTTTGTTTAACTT
TAAGAAGGAGATATACCATGGGCAGCAGCCATCATCATCATCATCACAGCAGCGGCCTGGTGCCGCGCGG
CAGCCATATGGCTAGCATGACTGGTGGACAGCAAATGGGTCGCGGATCCATGAGCTCACTGGCTCCGTGG
CGTACGACGAGCTGGAGTCCGCTGGGCTCTCCGCCAAGTTTAGAGGATGCTTTGCGTCTTGCGCGCACAA
CTCGCGCATTCGCAGTCCGCCGCGATGGTGAAGGTCGCGCATTGGTTACCTACCTGTATGGCACTCCCGA
GCTGTTCTCCCTGCCGGGCGCGCGTGAATTGCGTGGTATCGTGTATCGCGAGGAGGATGGCACCGTGCTG
AGCCGTCCGTTTCACAAATTCTTCAACTTTGGAGAACCGTTAGCTCCGGGTGAAGAGGCCTTTAAAGCAT
TTCGCGATTCGATGGTGCCCCTGTTTGTCGCCGAGAAAGTGGATGGCTACCTGGCACAAGCGTACCTGGA
TGGTGGGGAGTTGCGTTTTGCCTCTCGGCATAGCCTTAATCCGCCACTTGTGGGTGCGTTGCTGCGCAAA
GCCGTCGATGAAGAAGCGATGGCGCGTCTGGGAAAACTCTTAGCTGCGGAAGGCGGGCGTTGGACGGCCC
TGTTAGAAGTGGTTGATCCGGAAGCGCCGGTCATGGTACCGTATCAGGAACCAGGCGTGTATCTGCTGGC
CCTCCGTTCGATTGGTGAAGGGCACTATCTTCTGCCTGGGGTACATTTCCCGCTGCCTGAAGCCCTGCGT
TACGTTCGGTGGGAACCACGCATGGACTTTGACCCTCATCGCTTTCGCGGTGAAATTCGCGACCTCCAAG
GCGTAGAGGGCTACGTGGTTACCGATGGTGCGGAGTTTGTCAAGTTCAAAACCGGCTGGGCGTTTCGGTT
AGCGCGCTTCCTGATGGACCCCGAAGGGGTGTTCCTGGAAGCCTATGCGGAAGATCGGCTGGACGACCTG
GTGGGTGCCTTGGCGGGCCGCGAGGACCTCCTGCGTGCGGTTGCGCGTGCGCAGGATTACCTGGCAGGAC
TCTATGGTGAAGCAGTTGGAGCTGGCGATGCCTTACGCCGTATGGGCCTTCCGCGCAAGGAAGCATGGGC
GCGTGTACAGGAAGAGGCCGGTCGTTGGGGCGGCTTTGCCCCTGCGTATGCTCGCGCAGCAATGGCCGCA
TATGAAGGCGGCGAAGCCCGCGAAGCGTTTCTGGTCGAACTGCGCAAACGCTCCGCTCGTAAAGCTCTGG
AAGCTCTGCACTTGTTCCCACGCGTTGGTGGGGAATTACGCGGTTAAGAATTCGAGCTCCGTCGACAAGC
TTGCGGCCGCACTCGAGCACCACCACCACCACCACTGAGATCCGGCTGCTAACAAAGCCCGAAAGGAAGC
TGAGTTGGCTGCTGCCACCGCTGAGCAATAACTAGCATAACCCCTTGGGGCCTCTAAACGGGTCTTGAGG
GGTTTTTTGCTGAAAGGAGGAACTATATCCGGATTGGCGAATGGG
[124 nt withheld, positions 1586-1709]
C
[91 nt withheld, positions 1711-1801]
A
[49 nt withheld, positions 1803-1851]
CCTTTGACGTTGGAGTCCACGTTCTTT
[37 nt withheld, positions 1879-1915]
ACCCTATCTCGGTCTATTCTTTTGATTTATAAGGGATTTTGCCGATTTCGGCCTATTGGTTAAAAAATGA
GCTGATTTAACAAAAATTTAACGCGAATTTTAACAAAATATTAACGCTTACAATTTAGGTGGCACTTTTC
GGGGAAATGTGCGCGGAACCCCTATTTGTTTATTTTTCTAAATACATTCAAATATGTATCCGCTCATGAA
TTAATTCTTAGAAAAACTCATCGAGCATCAAATGAAACTGCAATTTATTCATATCAGGATTATCAATACC
ATATTTTTGAAAAAGCCGTTTCTGTAATGAAGGAGAAAACTCACCGAGGCAGTTCCATAGGATGGCAAGA
TCCTGGTATCGGTCTGCGATTCCGACTCGTCCAACATCAATACAACCTATTAATTTCCCCTCGTCAAAAA
TAAGGTTATCAAGTGAGAAATCACCATGAGTGACGACTGAATCCGGTGAGAATGGCAAAAGTTTATGCAT
TTCTTTCCAGACTTGTTCAACAGGCCAGCCATTACGCTCGTCATCAAAATCACTCGCATCAACCAAACCG
TTATTCATTCGTGATTGCGCCTGAGCGAGACGAAATACGCGATCGCTGTTAAAAGGACAATTACAAACAG
GAATCGAATGCAACCGGCGCAGGAACACTGCCAGCGCATCAACAATATTTTCACCTGAATCAGGATATTC
TTCTAATACCTGGAATGCTGTTTTCCCGGGGATCGCAGTGGTGAGTAACCATGCATCATCAGGAGTACGG
ATAAAATGCTTGATGGTCGGAAGAGGCATAAATTCCGTCAGCCAGTTTAGTCTGACCATCTCATCTGTAA
CATCATTGGCAACGCTACCTTTGCCATGTTTCAGAAACAACTCTGGCGCATCGGGCTTCCCATACAATCG
ATAGATTGTCGCACCTGATTGCCCGACATTATCGCGAGCCCATTTATACCCATATAAATCAGCATCCATG
TTGGAATTTAATCGCGGCCTAGAGCAAGACGTTTCCCGTTGAATATGGCTCATAACACCCCTTGTATTAC
TGTTTATGTAAGCAGACAGTTTTATTGTTCATGACCAAAATCCCTTAACGTGAGTTTTCGTTCCACTGAG
CGTCAGACCCCGTAGAAAAGATCAAAGGATCTTCTTGAGATCCTTTTTTTCTGCGCGTAATCTGCTGCTT
GCAAACAAAAAAACCACCGCTACCAGCGGTGGTTTGTTTGCCGGATCAAGAGCTACCAACTCTTTTTCCG
AAGGTAACTGGCTTCAGCAGAGCGCAGATACCAAATACTGTCCTTCTAGTGTAGCCGTAGTTAGGCCACC
ACTTCAAGAACTCTGTAGCACCGCCTACATACCTCGCTCTGCTAATCCTGTTACCAGTGGCTGCTGCCAG
TGGCGATAAGTCGTGTCTTACCGGGTTGGACTCAAGACGATAGTTACCGGATAAGGCGCAGCGGTCGGGC
TGAACGGGGGGTTCGTGCACACAGCCCAGCTTGGAGCGAACGACCTACACCGAACTGAGATACCTACAGC
GTGAGCTATGAGAAAGCGCCACGCTTCCCGAAGGGAGAAAGGCGGACAGGTATCCGGTAAGCGGCAGGGT
CGGAACAGGAGAGCGCACGAGGGAGCTTCCAGGGGGAAACGCCTGGTATCTTTATAGTCCTGTCGGGTTT
CGCCACCTCTGACTTGAGCGTCGATTTTTGTGATGCTCGTCAGGGGGGCGGAGCCTATGGAAAAACGCCA
GCAACGCGGCCTTTTTACGGTTCCTGGCCTTTTGCTGGCCTTTTGCTCACATGTTCTTTCCTGCGTTATC
CCCTGATTCTGTGGATAACCGTATTACCGCCTTTGAGTGAGCTGATACCGCTCGCCGCAGCCGAACGACC
GAGCGCAGCGAGTCAGTGAGCGAGGAAGCGGAAGAGCGCCTGATGCGGTATTTTCTCCTTACGCATCTGT
GCGGTATTTCACACCGCAATGGTGCACTCTCAGTACAATCTGCTCTGATGCCGCATAGTTAAGCCAGTAT
ACACTCCGCTATCGCTACGTGACTGGGTCATGGCTGCGCCCCGACACCCGCCAACACCCGCTGACGCGCC
CTGACGGGCTTGTCTGCTCCCGGCATCCGCTTACAGACAAGCTGTGACCGTCTCCGGGAGCTGCATGTGT
CAGAGGTTTTCACCGTCATCACCGAAACGCGCGAGGCAGCTGCGGTAAAGCTCATCAGCGTGGTCGTGAA
GCGATTCACAGATGTCTGCCTGTTCATCCGCGTCCAGCTCGTTGAGTTTCTCCAGAAGCGTTAATGTCTG
GCTTCTGATAAAGCGGGCCATGTTAAGGGCGGTTTTTTCCTGTTTGGTCACTGATGCCTCCGTGTAAGGG
GGATTTCTGTTCATGGGGGTAATGATACCGATGAAACGAGAGAGGATGCTCACGATACGGGTTACTGATG
ATGAACATGCCCGGTTACTGGAACGTTGTGAGGGTAAACAACTGGCGGTATGGATGCGGCGGGACCAGAG
AAAAATCACTCAGGGTCAATGCCAGCGCTTCGTTAATACAGATGTAGGTGTTCCACAGGGTAGCCAGCAG
CATCCTGCGATGCAGATCCGGAACATAATGGTGCAGGGCGCTGACTTCCGCGTTTCCAGACTTTACGAAA
CACGGAAACCGAAGACCATTCATGTTGTTGCTCAGGTCGCAGACGTTTTGCAGCAGCAGTCGCTTCACGT
TCGCTCGCGTATCGGTGATTCATTCTGCTAACCAGTAAGGCAACCCCGCCAGCCTAGCCGGGTCCTCAAC
GACAGGAGCACGATCATGCGCACCCGTGGGGCCGCCATGCCGGCGATAATGGCCTGCTTCTCGCCGAAAC
GTTTGGTGGCGGGACCAGTGACGAAGGCTTGAGCGAGGGCGTGCAAGATTCCGAATACCGCAAGCGACAG
GCCGATCATCGTCGCGCTCCAGCGAAAGCGGTCCTCGCCGAAAATGACCCAGAGCGCTGCCGGCACCTGT
CCTACGAGTTGCATGATAAAGAAGACAGTCATAAGTGCGGCGACGATAGTCATGCCCCGCGCCCACCGGA
AGGAGCTGACTGGGTTGAAGGCTCTCAAGGGCATCGGTCGAGATCCCGGTGCCTAATGAGTGAGCTAACT
TACATTAATTGCGTTGCGCTCACTGCCCGCTTTCCAGTCGGGAAACCTGTCGTGCCAGCTGCATTAATGA
ATCGGCCAACGCGCGGGGAGAGGCGGTTTGCGTATTGGGCGCCAGGGTGGTTTTTCTTTTCACCAGTGAG
ACGGGCAACAGCTGATTGCCCTTCACCGCCTGGCCCTGAGAGAGTTGCAGCAAGCGGTCCACGCTGGTTT
GCCCCAGCAGGCGAAAATCCTGTTTGATGGTGGTTAACGGCGGGATATAACATGAGCTGTCTTCGGTATC
GTCGTATCCCACTACCGAGATATCCGCACCAACGCGCAGCCCGGACTCGGTAATGGCGCGCATTGCGCCC
AGCGCCATCTGATCGTTGGCAACCAGCATCGCAGTGGGAACGATGCCCTCATTCAGCATTTGCATGGTTT
GTTGAAAACCGGACATGGCACTCCAGTCGCCTTCCCGTTCCGCTATCGGCTGAATTTGATTGCGAGTGAG
ATATTTATGCCAGCCAGCCAGACGCAGACGCGCCGAGACAGAACTTAATGGGCCCGCTAACAGCGCGATT
TGCTGGTGACCCAATGCGACCAGATGCTCCACGCCCAGTCGCGTACCGTCTTCATGGGAGAAAATAATAC
TGTTGATGGGTGTCTGGTCAGAGACATCAAGAAATAACGCCGGAACATTAGTGCAGGCAGCTTCCACAGC
AATGGCATCCTGGTCATCCAGCGGATAGTTAATGATCAGCCCACTGACGCGTTGCGCGAGAAGATTGTGC
ACCGCCGCTTTACAGGCTTCGACGCCGCTTCGTTCTACCATCGACACCACCACGCTGGCACCCAGTTGAT
CGGCGCGAGATTTAATCGCCGCGACAATTTGCGACGGCGCGTGCAGGGCCAGACTGGAGGTGGCAACGCC
AATCAGCAACGACTGTTTGCCCGCCAGTTGTTGTGCCACGCGGTTGGGAATGTAATTCAGCTCCGCCATC
GCCGCTTCCACTTTTTCCCGCGTTTTCGCAGAAACGTGGCTGGCCTGGTTCACCACGCGGGAAACGGTCT
GATAAGAGACACCGGCATACTCTGCGACATCGTATAACGTTACTGGTTTCACATTCACCACCCTGAATTG
ACTCTCTTCCGGGCGCTATCATGCCATACCGCGAAAGGTTTTGCGCCATTCGATGGTGTCCGGGATCTCG
ACGCTCTCCCTTATGCGACTCCTGCATTAGGAAGCAGCCCAGTAGTAGGTTGAGGCCGTTGAGCACCGCC
GCCGCAAGGAATGGTGCATGCAAGGAGATGGCGCCCAACAGTCCCCCGGCCACGGGGCCTGCCACCATAC
CCACGCCGAAACAAGCGCTCATGAGCCCGAAGTGGCGAGCCCGATCTTCCCCATCGGTGATGTCGGCGAT
ATAGGCGCCAGCAACCGCACCTGTGGCGCCGGTGATGCCGGCCACGATGCGTCCGGCGTAGAGGATCGAG
ATCTCGATCCCGCGAAAT
Features (pLannotate 1.2.2; 21 found; start..end, strand, type, name):
      1..19      +  promoter       T7 promoter: promoter for bacteriophage T7 RNA polymerase
     20..44      +  protein_bind   lac operator: The lac repressor binds to the lac operator to inhibit transcription in E. coli. This inhibition can be relieved by adding lactose or isopropyl-β-D-thiogalactopyranoside (IPTG). lac repressor encoded by lacI
     59..81      +  RBS            RBS: efficient ribosome binding site from bacteriophage T7 gene 10 (Olins and Rangwala, 1989)
    100..116     +  CDS            capTEV™ (fragment): composite tag for in vivo biotinylation, TEV protease cleavage, and 6xHis tagging
    127..144     +  CDS            thrombin site: thrombin recognition and cleavage site
    148..180     +  CDS            T7 tag (gene 10 leader): leader peptide from bacteriophage T7 gene 10 promotes efficient translation in E. coli
   1418..1435    +  CDS            9xHis (fragment): 9xHis affinity tag
   1445..1494    +  CDS            SET1 (fragment): solubility-enhancement tag derived from T7 phage gene 10B
   1502..1549    +  terminator     T7 terminator: transcription terminator for bacteriophage T7 RNA polymerase
   1586..2014    +  rep_origin     f1 ori (sequence partly withheld): f1 bacteriophage origin of replication; arrow indicates direction of (+) strand synthesis
   2067..2124    +  promoter       AmpR promoter (fragment): bla
   2133..2948    -  CDS            KanR: aminoglycoside phosphotransferase; aph(3')-Ia; confers resistance to kanamycin in bacteria or G418 (Geneticin®) in eukaryotes
   3070..3658    +  rep_origin     ori: high-copy-number ColE1/pMB1/pBR322/pUC origin of replication
   3844..3983    -  misc_feature   bom: basis of mobility region from pBR322
   4085..4276    -  CDS            rop: Rop protein, which maintains plasmids at low copy number; rop
   4293..4673    +  CDS            YPB1_ECOLX: Protein predicted: Swiss-Prot protein existence level 4. From Escherichia coli.
   4745..5036    -  CDS            TcR (fragment): tetracycline efflux protein; tet; confers resistance to tetracycline
   5051..5072    -  protein_bind   CAP binding site: CAP binding activates transcription in the presence of cAMP. E. coli catabolite activator protein
   5085..6167    -  CDS            lacI: lac repressor; lacI; The lac repressor binds to the lac operator to inhibit transcription in E. coli. This inhibition can be relieved by adding lactose or isopropyl-β-D-thiogalactopyranoside (IPTG).
   6168..6245    -  promoter       lacI promoter: lacI
   6253..6532    -  CDS            TcR (fragment): tetracycline efflux protein; tet; confers resistance to tetracycline
