[The description below was written by a language model from this plasmid's Addgene catalogue record and pLannotate feature annotations shown in this document.]
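Description:
pET28a-TS2126 RNA Ligase is a bacterial expression plasmid of about 6.6 kb, built on the pET28a backbone, for producing the RNA ligase of phage TS2126 in E. coli. It is selected with kanamycin through an aph(3')-Ia (KanR) gene and replicates from a ColE1/pBR322-type origin. The backbone also carries the rop gene and the bom region, in keeping with its low-copy listing. An f1 origin is present as well, which allows single-stranded DNA production. Two sequence records are annotated, a depositor sequence and a repository sequencing result. They differ by only a few nucleotides in length and in their start coordinate, and they show the same set of features.

The roughly 1.2 kb ligase coding sequence sits between the BamHI and EcoRI sites, both retained, downstream of a T7 promoter with an adjacent lac operator and the T7 gene 10 ribosome binding site. A T7 terminator closes the unit. The insert itself is not labelled in the feature tables but corresponds to the unannotated gap between the leader tags and the downstream vector sequence. The backbone-encoded lacI gene supplies repressor, so transcription stays low until induction with IPTG in a host that provides T7 RNA polymerase. The N-terminal leader from the vector contributes a His6 tag (annotated as a fragment of a composite tag), a thrombin cleavage site and the T7 tag, allowing metal-affinity purification and optional tag removal. A second His-tag sequence lies downstream of the cloning site, but the record lists only the N-terminal tag and does not state whether the downstream one is translated. The associated publication concerns an efficient single-stranded DNA ligation method for adaptor tagging in low-input whole-genome bisulfite sequencing, which suggests the purified enzyme is intended for such ligation reactions.
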