Addgene plasmid #119941: pET28a-TS2126 RNA Ligase
Purpose: Express TS2126 RNA ligase in E. coli
Depositing lab: Takashi Ito. Depositing organization: Kyushu University. Publication: Highly efficient single-stranded DNA ligation technique improves low-input whole-genome bisulfite sequencing by post-bisulfite adaptor tagging. Miura F, Shibata Y, Miura M, Sangatsuda Y, Hisano O, Araki H, Ito T. Nucleic Acids Res. 2019 May 22. pii: 5494777. doi: 10.1093/nar/gkz435. PubMed 31114914.
Backbone
  Vector backbone: pET28a
  Backbone manufacturer: EMD Biosciences
  Backbone size w/o insert (bp): 5357
  Total vector size (bp): 6557
  Vector type: Bacterial Expression
Growth in bacteria
  Bacterial resistance: Kanamycin, 50 μg/mL
  Growth temperature: 37°C
  Growth strain: DH5alpha
  Copy number: Low Copy
Gene/Insert
  Gene/Insert name: TS2126 RNA ligase
  Species: Phage TS2126
  Insert size (bp): 1200
  GenBank ID: CQ796011.1
  Promoter: T7
  Tag / fusion protein: His6 (N terminal on backbone)
  Cloning method: Restriction Enzyme; 5′ cloning site BamHI (not destroyed); 3′ cloning site EcoRI (not destroyed)
  Sequencing primers: 5′ pET28a-F; 3′ pET28a-R
Terms and licenses: Academic/Nonprofit Terms; Industry Terms: Not Available to Industry
How to cite: pET28a-TS2126 RNA Ligase was a gift from Takashi Ito (Addgene plasmid # 119941 ; http://n2t.net/addgene:119941 ; RRID:Addgene_119941)
